>Addgene plasmid #123134 | pCMV-Tre | addgene full sequence | sequence record 238582 | Addgene NGS Result
TTAAGCTACAACAAGGCAAGGCTTGACCGACAATTGCATGAAGAATCTGCTTAGGGTTAGGCGTTTTGCG
CTGCTTCGCGATGTACGGGCCAGATATACGCGTTGACATTGATTATTGACTAGTTATTAATAGTAATCAA
TTACGGGGTCATTAGTTCATAGCCCATATATGGAGTTCCGCGTTACATAACTTACGGTAAATGGCCCGCC
TGGCTGACCGCCCAACGACCCCCGCCCATTGACGTCAATAATGACGTATGTTCCCATAGTAACGCCAATA
GGGACTTTCCATTGACGTCAATGGGTGGAGTATTTACGGTAAACTGCCCACTTGGCAGTACATCAAGTGT
ATCATATGCCAAGTACGCCCCCTATTGACGTCAATGACGGTAAATGGCCCGCCTGGCATTATGCCCAGTA
CATGACCTTATGGGACTTTCCTACTTGGCAGTACATCTACGTATTAGTCATCGCTATTACCATGGTGATG
CGGTTTTGGCAGTACATCAATGGGCGTGGATAGCGGTTTGACTCACGGGGATTTCCAAGTCTCCACCCCA
TTGACGTCAATGGGAGTTTGTTTTGGCACCAAAATCAACGGGACTTTCCAAAATGTCGTAACAACTCCGC
CCCATTGACGCAAATGGGCGGTAGGCGTGTACGGTGGGAGGTCTATATAAGCAGAGCTCTCTGGCTAACT
AGAGAACCCACTGCTTACTGGCTTATCGAAATTAATACGACTCACTATAGGGAGACCCAAGCTTGGTACC
GAGCTCGGATCCAGCCACCATGAGCAATTTACTGACCCTGCACCATAGTTTGCCTGCATTACCGGCCGAT
GCAACGAGTGATGAGGTTCGCAAGAACCTGATGGACGTGTTCAGGGATCGCCCGGCGTTTTCTGAGCATA
CCTGGGAAATGCTTCTGTCCGTTTGCCGGTCGTGGGCGGCATGGTGCAAGTTGAATAACCGGAAATGGTT
TCCCGCAGAACCTGAAGATGTTCGCGATTATCTTCTACATCTTCAGGCGCGCGGTCTGGCAGTAAAAACT
ATCCAGCAACATTTGTGCAGGCTAAACATGCTTCATCGTCGGTCCGGGCTGCCACGACCAAGTGACAGCA
ATGCTGTTTCACTGGTTATGCGGCGGATCCGAAAAGAAAACGTTGATGCCGGTGAACGTACCAAACAGGC
TCTAGCGTTCGAACGCACTGATTTCGACCAGGTTCGTTCACTCATGGAAAATAGCGATCGCTGCCAGGAT
ATACGTAATCTGGCATTTCTGGGGGTTGCTTATAACACCCTGTTACGTATAGCCGAAATTGCCAGGATCA
GGGTTAAAGATATCTCACGTACTGACGGTGGGAGAATGTTAATCCATATTGGCAGAACGAAAACGCTGGT
TAGCACCGCAGGTGTAGAGAAGGCACTTAGCCTGGGGGTAACTAAACTGGTCGAGCGATGGATTTCCGTC
TCTGGTGTAGCTGATGATCCGAATAACTACCTGTTTTGCCGGGTCAGACGTTATGGTGTTGCCGCGCCAT
CTGCCACCAGCCAGCTATCAACTTACGCCCTGCAGCGCATTTTTGAAGCAACTCATCGATTGATTTACGG
CGCTAAGGATGACTCTGGTCAGAGATACCTGGCCTGGTCTGGACACAGTGCCCGTGTCGGAGCCGCGCGA
GATATGGCCCGCGCTGGAGTTTCAATACCGGAGATCATGCAAGCTGGTGGCTGGACCACCGTAAATAGCG
TCATGAACTATATCCGTAACCTGGATAGTGAAACAGGGGCAATGGTGCGCCTGCTGGAAGATGGCGACTA
AGCGGCCGCTCGAGCATGCATCTAGAAATAATTCTTACTGTCATGCCAAGTAAGATGCTTTTCTGTGCTG
CAATAGCAGGCATGCTGGGGATGCGGTGGGCTCTATGGCTTCTGAGGCGGAAAGAACCAGCTGGGGCTCT
AGGGGGTATCCCC
[124 nt withheld, positions 1974-2097]
C
[91 nt withheld, positions 2099-2189]
A
[49 nt withheld, positions 2191-2239]
CCTTTGACGTTGGAGTCCACGTTCTTT
[37 nt withheld, positions 2267-2303]
ACCCTATCTCGGTCTATTCTTTTGATTTATAAGGGATTTTGCCGATTTCGGCCTATTGGTTAAAAAATGA
GCTGATTTAACAAAAATTTAACGCGAATTAATTCTGTGGAATGTGTGTCAGTTAGGGTGTGGAAAGTCCC
CAGGCTCCCCAGCAGGCAGAAGTATGCAAAGCATGCATCTCAATTAGTCAGCAACCAGGTGTGGAAAGTC
CCCAGGCTCCCCAGCAGGCAGAAGTATGCAAAGCATGCATCTCAATTAGTCAGCAACCATAGTCCCGCCC
CTAACTCCGCCCATCCCGCCCCTAACTCCGCCCAGTTCCGCCCATTCTCCGCCCCATGGCTGACTAATTT
TTTTTATTTATGCAGAGGCCGAGGCCGCCTCTGCCTCTGAGCTATTCCAGAAGTAGTGAGGAGGCTTTTT
TGGAGGCCTAGGCTTTTGCAAAAAGCTCCCGGGAGCTTGTATATCCATTTTCGGATCTGATCAAGAGACA
GGATGAGGATCGTTTCGCATGATTGAACAAGATGGATTGCACGCAGGTTCTCCGGCCGCTTGGGTGGAGA
GGCTATTCGGCTATGACTGGGCACAACAGACAATCGGCTGCTCTGATGCCGCCGTGTTCCGGCTGTCAGC
GCAGGGGCGCCCGGTTCTTTTTGTCAAGACCGACCTGTCCGGTGCCCTGAATGAACTGCAGGACGAGGCA
GCGCGGCTATCGTGGCTGGCCACGACGGGCGTTCCTTGCGCAGCTGTGCTCGACGTTGTCACTGAAGCGG
GAAGGGACTGGCTGCTATTGGGCGAAGTGCCGGGGCAGGATCTCCTGTCATCTCACCTTGCTCCTGCCGA
GAAAGTATCCATCATGGCTGATGCAATGCGGCGGCTGCATACGCTTGATCCGGCTACCTGCCCATTCGAC
CACCAAGCGAAACATCGCATCGAGCGAGCACGTACTCGGATGGAAGCCGGTCTTGTCGATCAGGATGATC
TGGACGAAGAGCATCAGGGGCTCGCGCCAGCCGAACTGTTCGCCAGGCTCAAGGCGCGCATGCCCGACGG
CGAGGATCTCGTCGTGACCCATGGCGATGCCTGCTTGCCGAATATCATGGTGGAAAATGGCCGCTTTTCT
GGATTCATCGACTGTGGCCGGCTGGGTGTGGCGGACCGCTATCAGGACATAGCGTTGGCTACCCGTGATA
TTGCTGAAGAGCTTGGCGGCGAATGGGCTGACCGCTTCCTCGTGCTTTACGGTATCGCCGCTCCCGATTC
GCAGCGCATCGCCTTCTATCGCCTTCTTGACGAGTTCTTCTGAGCGGGACTCTGGGGTTCGAAATGACCG
ACCAAGCGACGCCCAACCTGCCATCACGAGATTTCGATTCCACCGCCGCCTTCTATGAAAGGTTGGGCTT
CGGAATCGTTTTCCGGGACGCCGGCTGGATGATCCTCCAGCGCGGGGATCTCATGCTGGAGTTCTTCGCC
CACCCCAACTTGTTTATTGCAGCTTATAATGGTTACAAATAAAGCAATAGCATCACAAATTTCACAAATA
AAGCATTTTTTTCACTGCATTCTAGTTGTGGTTTGTCCAAACTCATCAATGTATCTTATCATGTCTGTAT
ACCGTCGACCTCTAGCTAGAGCTTGGCGTAATCATGGTCATAGCTGTTTCCTGTGTGAAATTGTTATCCG
CTCACAATTCCACACAACATACGAGCCGGAAGCATAAAGTGTAAAGCCTGGGGTGCCTAATGAGTGAGCT
AACTCACATTAATTGCGTTGCGCTCACTGCCCGCTTTCCAGTCGGGAAACCTGTCGTGCCAGCTGCATTA
ATGAATCGGCCAACGCGCGGGGAGAGGCGGTTTGCGTATTGGGCGCTCTTCCGCTTCCTCGCTCACTGAC
TCGCTGCGCTCGGTCGTTCGGCTGCGGCGAGCGGTATCAGCTCACTCAAAGGCGGTAATACGGTTATCCA
CAGAATCAGGGGATAACGCAGGAAAGAACATGTGAGCAAAAGGCCAGCAAAAGGCCAGGAACCGTAAAAA
GGCCGCGTTGCTGGCGTTTTTCCATAGGCTCCGCCCCCCTGACGAGCATCACAAAAATCGACGCTCAAGT
CAGAGGTGGCGAAACCCGACAGGACTATAAAGATACCAGGCGTTTCCCCCTGGAAGCTCCCTCGTGCGCT
CTCCTGTTCCGACCCTGCCGCTTACCGGATACCTGTCCGCCTTTCTCCCTTCGGGAAGCGTGGCGCTTTC
TCATAGCTCACGCTGTAGGTATCTCAGTTCGGTGTAGGTCGTTCGCTCCAAGCTGGGCTGTGTGCACGAA
CCCCCCGTTCAGCCCGACCGCTGCGCCTTATCCGGTAACTATCGTCTTGAGTCCAACCCGGTAAGACACG
ACTTATCGCCACTGGCAGCAGCCACTGGTAACAGGATTAGCAGAGCGAGGTATGTAGGCGGTGCTACAGA
GTTCTTGAAGTGGTGGCCTAACTACGGCTACACTAGAAGAACAGTATTTGGTATCTGCGCTCTGCTGAAG
CCAGTTACCTTCGGAAAAAGAGTTGGTAGCTCTTGATCCGGCAAACAAACCACCGCTGGTAGCGGTGGTT
TTTTTGTTTGCAAGCAGCAGATTACGCGCAGAAAAAAAGGATCTCAAGAAGATCCTTTGATCTTTTCTAC
GGGGTCTGACGCTCAGTGGAACGAAAACTCACGTTAAGGGATTTTGGTCATGAGATTATCAAAAAGGATC
TTCACCTAGATCCTTTTAAATTAAAAATGAAGTTTTAAATCAATCTAAAGTATATATGAGTAAACTTGGT
CTGACAGTTACCAATGCTTAATCAGTGAGGCACCTATCTCAGCGATCTGTCTATTTCGTTCATCCATAGT
TGCCTGACTCCCCGTCGTGTAGATAACTACGATACGGGAGGGCTTACCATCTGGCCCCAGTGCTGCAATG
ATACCGCGAGACCCACGCTCACCGGCTCCAGATTTATCAGCAATAAACCAGCCAGCCGGAAGGGCCGAGC
GCAGAAGTGGTCCTGCAACTTTATCCGCCTCCATCCAGTCTATTAATTGTTGCCGGGAAGCTAGAGTAAG
TAGTTCGCCAGTTAATAGTTTGCGCAACGTTGTTGCCATTGCTACAGGCATCGTGGTGTCACGCTCGTCG
TTTGGTATGGCTTCATTCAGCTCCGGTTCCCAACGATCAAGGCGAGTTACATGATCCCCCATGTTGTGCA
AAAAAGCGGTTAGCTCCTTCGGTCCTCCGATCGTTGTCAGAAGTAAGTTGGCCGCAGTGTTATCACTCAT
GGTTATGGCAGCACTGCATAATTCTCTTACTGTCATGCCATCCGTAAGATGCTTTTCTGTGACTGGTGAG
TACTCAACCAAGTCATTCTGAGAATAGTGTATGCGGCGACCGAGTTGCTCTTGCCCGGCGTCAATACGGG
ATAATACCGCGCCACATAGCAGAACTTTAAAAGTGCTCATCATTGGAAAACGTTCTTCGGGGCGAAAACT
CTCAAGGATCTTACCGCTGTTGAGATCCAGTTCGATGTAACCCACTCGTGCACCCAACTGATCTTCAGCA
TCTTTTACTTTCACCAGCGTTTCTGGGTGAGCAAAAACAGGAAGGCAAAATGCCGCAAAAAAGGGAATAA
GGGCGACACGGAAATGTTGAATACTCATACTCTTCCTTTTTCAATATTATTGAAGCATTTATCAGGGTTA
TTGTCTCATGAGCGGATACATATTTGAATGTATTTAGAAAAATAAACAAATAGGGGTTCCGCGCACATTT
CCCCGAAAAGTGCCACCTGACGTCGACGGATCGGGAGATCTCCCGATCCCCTATGGTGCACTCTCAGTAC
AATCTGCTCTGATGCCGCATAGTTAAGCCAGTATCTGCTCCCTGCTTGTGTGTTGGAGGTCGCTGAGTAG
TGCGCGAGCAAAAT
Features (pLannotate 1.2.2; 20 found; start..end, strand, type, name):
    105..484     +  enhancer       CMV enhancer: human cytomegalovirus immediate early enhancer
    485..688     +  promoter       CMV promoter: human cytomegalovirus (CMV) immediate early promoter
    684..717     +  LTR            5' LTR (truncated) (fragment): truncated 5' long terminal repeat (LTR) from HIV-1
    733..751     +  promoter       T7 promoter: promoter for bacteriophage T7 RNA polymerase
    795..1817    +  CDS            Cre: site-specific recombinase Cre is a site-specific recombinase from bacteriophage P1. Recombination occurs at loxP sequences.
   1891..1928    +  polyA_signal   bGH poly(A) signal (fragment): bovine growth hormone polyadenylation signal
   1932..1953    +  promoter       SV40 promoter (fragment): SV40 enhancer and early promoter
   1974..2402    +  rep_origin     f1 ori (sequence partly withheld): f1 bacteriophage origin of replication; arrow indicates direction of (+) strand synthesis
   2416..2745    +  promoter       SV40 promoter: SV40 enhancer and early promoter
   2812..3603    +  CDS            neo: KKA2_KLEPN - Also known as kan, nptII. Experimental evidence at protein level: Swiss-Prot protein existence level 1. Resistance to kanamycin, neomycin, paromomycin, ribostamycin, butirosin and gentamicin B. From Klebsiella pneumoniae.
   3627..3785    +  CDS            ble (fragment): BLE_KLEPN - Experimental evidence at protein level: Swiss-Prot protein existence level 1. Binding protein with a strong affinity to the bleomycin family of antibiotics. Binds to CL990; an antimitotic-antibiotic compound. From Klebsiella pneumoniae.
   3780..3901    +  polyA_signal   SV40 poly(A) signal: SV40 polyadenylation signal
   3974..3990    -  protein_bind   lac operator: The lac repressor binds to the lac operator to inhibit transcription in E. coli. This inhibition can be relieved by adding lactose or isopropyl-β-D-thiogalactopyranoside (IPTG). lac repressor encoded by lacI
   3998..4028    -  promoter       lac promoter: promoter for the E. coli lac operon
   4043..4064    -  protein_bind   CAP binding site: CAP binding activates transcription in the presence of cAMP. E. coli catabolite activator protein
   4077..4169    -  CDS            lacI (fragment): lac repressor; lacI; The lac repressor binds to the lac operator to inhibit transcription in E. coli. This inhibition can be relieved by adding lactose or isopropyl-β-D-thiogalactopyranoside (IPTG).
   4352..4940    -  rep_origin     ori: high-copy-number ColE1/pMB1/pBR322/pUC origin of replication
   5111..5971    -  CDS            AmpR: β-lactamase; bla; confers resistance to ampicillin, carbenicillin, and related antibiotics
   5972..6076    -  promoter       AmpR promoter: bla
   6135..6187    -  misc_feature   bom (fragment): basis of mobility region from pBR322
