[The description below was written by a language model from this plasmid's Addgene catalogue record and pLannotate feature annotations shown in this document.]
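Description:
pCMV-Tre is a mammalian expression plasmid of about 6.2 kb, built on a commercial CMV-promoter backbone, that drives expression of Tre recombinase in transfected cells. It is propagated in E. coli as a high-copy plasmid through a ColE1/pUC-type origin and selected with ampicillin via the β-lactamase gene and its own promoter. An f1 origin is also present, along with small remnants of lac regulatory sequence and a pBR322 bom fragment that appear to be backbone carry-over. For selection in mammalian cells, an SV40 enhancer/early promoter drives a neomycin phosphotransferase gene terminated by an SV40 polyadenylation signal, allowing G418 selection of stable transfectants.

The payload is a roughly 1 kb open reading frame placed downstream of the human cytomegalovirus immediate-early enhancer and promoter. A T7 promoter lies between the CMV promoter and the coding sequence and could support in vitro transcription. The automated annotation labels this open reading frame as Cre, which is expected: Tre is a Cre-derived recombinase produced by directed evolution to recognise a target sequence in the HIV-1 long terminal repeat instead of loxP, so the two proteins are highly similar. No epitope tag or reporter is annotated. Only a short fragment of the bovine growth hormone polyadenylation signal is detected downstream of the coding sequence, so the exact 3′ processing element is not fully resolved by the feature table. The short hits to an HIV-1 LTR, an SV40 promoter and a ble gene are likewise partial matches and probably not functional parts. The associated work concerns specificity profiling and off-target prediction for site-specific DNA recombinases, which fits use of this plasmid to express Tre in mammalian cells and assess its recombination activity.
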