Addgene plasmid #123134: pCMV-Tre
Purpose: Mammalian expression vector for Tre.
Depositing lab: David Liu. Depositing organization: Broad Institute. Publication: High-resolution specificity profiling and off-target prediction for site-specific DNA recombinases. Bessen JL, Afeyan LK, Dancik V, Koblan LW, Thompson DB, Leichner C, Clemons PA, Liu DR. Nat Commun. 2019 Apr 26;10(1):1937. doi: 10.1038/s41467-019-09987-0. PubMed 31028261.
Backbone
  Vector backbone: CMV
  Backbone manufacturer: Origene
  Backbone size w/o insert (bp): 5100
  Total vector size (bp): 6200
  Vector type: Mammalian Expression
  Selectable markers: Neomycin (select with G418)
Growth in bacteria
  Bacterial resistance: Ampicillin, 100 μg/mL
  Growth temperature: 37°C
  Growth strain: DH5alpha
  Copy number: High Copy
Gene/Insert
  Gene/Insert name: Tre recombinase
  Insert size (bp): 1032
  Promoter: CMV
  Cloning method: Unknown
  Sequencing primers: 5′ CMV; 3′ TGGTTCTTTCCGCCTCAGAAGC
Terms and licenses: Academic/Nonprofit Terms; Industry Terms: Not Available to Industry
How to cite: pCMV-Tre was a gift from David Liu (Addgene plasmid # 123134 ; http://n2t.net/addgene:123134 ; RRID:Addgene_123134)
